>Addgene plasmid #129383 | pEGFP-N1-mCherry-ApoB-TagBFP | depositor full sequence | sequence record 248254 | pEGFP-N1-mCherry-ApoB-TagBFP sequence 5835 bps
TAGTTATTAATAGTAATCAATTACGGGGTCATTAGTTCATAGCCCATATATGGAGTTCCGCGTTACATAA
CTTACGGTAAATGGCCCGCCTGGCTGACCGCCCAACGACCCCCGCCCATTGACGTCAATAATGACGTATG
TTCCCATAGTAACGCCAATAGGGACTTTCCATTGACGTCAATGGGTGGAGTATTTACGGTAAACTGCCCA
CTTGGCAGTACATCAAGTGTATCATATGCCAAGTACGCCCCCTATTGACGTCAATGACGGTAAATGGCCC
GCCTGGCATTATGCCCAGTACATGACCTTATGGGACTTTCCTACTTGGCAGTACATCTACGTATTAGTCA
TCGCTATTACCATGGTGATGCGGTTTTGGCAGTACATCAATGGGCGTGGATAGCGGTTTGACTCACGGGG
ATTTCCAAGTCTCCACCCCATTGACGTCAATGGGAGTTTGTTTTGGCACCAAAATCAACGGGACTTTCCA
AAATGTCGTAACAACTCCGCCCCATTGACGCAAATGGGCGGTAGGCGTGTACGGTGGGAGGTCTATATAA
GCAGAGCTGGTTTAGTGAACCGTCAGATCCGCTAGCGGATTCACCATGGTGAGCAAGGGCGAGGAGGATA
ACATGGCCATCATCAAGGAGTTCATGCGCTTCAAGGTGCACATGGAGGGCTCCGTGAACGGCCACGAGTT
CGAGATCGAGGGCGAGGGCGAGGGCCGCCCCTACGAGGGCACCCAGACCGCCAAGCTGAAGGTGACCAAG
GGTGGCCCCCTGCCCTTCGCCTGGGACATCCTGTCCCCTCAGTTCATGTACGGCTCCAAGGCCTACGTGA
AGCACCCCGCCGACATCCCCGACTACTTGAAGCTGTCCTTCCCCGAGGGCTTCAAGTGGGAGCGCGTGAT
GAACTTCGAGGACGGCGGCGTGGTGACCGTGACCCAGGACTCCTCCCTGCAGGACGGCGAGTTCATCTAC
AAGGTGAAGCTGCGCGGCACCAACTTCCCCTCCGACGGCCCCGTAATGCAGAAGAAGACCATGGGCTGGG
AGGCCTCCTCCGAGCGGATGTACCCCGAGGACGGCGCCCTGAAGGGCGAGATCAAGCAGAGGCTGAAGCT
GAAGGACGGCGGCCACTACGACGCTGAGGTCAAGACCACCTACAAGGCCAAGAAGCCCGTGCAGCTGCCC
GGCGCCTACAACGTCAACATCAAGTTGGACATCACCTCCCACAACGAGGACTACACCATCGTGGAACAGT
ACGAACGCGCCGAGGGCCGCCACTCCACCGGCGGCATGGACGAGCTGTACAAGAAGCTTACCATGGCCAA
GGAGAAACTGACTGCTCTCACAAAAAAGTATAGAATTACAGAAAATGATATACAAATTGCATTAGATGAT
GCCAAAATCAACTTTAATGAAAAACTATCTCAACTGCAGACATATATGATACAATTTGATCAGTATATTA
AAGATAGTTATGATTTACATGATTTGAAAATAGCTATTGCTAATATTATTGATGAAATCATTGAAAAATT
AAAAAGTCTTGATGAGCACTATCATATCCGTGTAAATTTAGTAAAAACAATCCATGATCTACATTTGTTT
ATTGAAAATATTGATTTTAACAAAAGTGGAAGTAGTACTGCATCCTGGATTCAAAATGTGGATACTAAGT
ACCAAATCAGAATCCAGATACAAGAAAAACTGCAGCAGCTTAAGAGACACATACAGAATATAGACATCCA
GCACCTAGCTGGAATTCTGCAGTCGACGGTACCGCGGGCCCGGGATCCAATGAGCGAGCTGATTAAGGAG
AACATGCACATGAAGCTGTACATGGAGGGCACCGTGGACAACCATCACTTCAAGTGCACATCCGAGGGCG
AAGGCAAGCCCTACGAGGGCACCCAGACCATGAGAATCAAGGTGGTCGAGGGCGGCCCTCTCCCCTTCGC
CTTCGACATCCTGGCTACTAGCTTCCTCTACGGCAGCAAGACCTTCATCAACCACACCCAGGGCATCCCC
GACTTCTTCAAGCAGTCCTTCCCTGAGGGCTTCACATGGGAGAGAGTCACCACATACGAAGACGGGGGCG
TGCTGACCGCTACCCAGGACACCAGCCTCCAGGACGGCTGCCTCATCTACAACGTCAAGATCAGAGGGGT
GAACTTCACATCCAACGGCCCTGTGATGCAGAAGAAAACACTCGGCTGGGAGGCCTTCACCGAGACGCTG
TACCCCGCTGACGGCGGCCTGGAAGGCAGAAACGACATGGCCCTGAAGCTCGTGGGCGGGAGCCATCTGA
TCGCAAACATCAAGACCACATATAGATCCAAGAAACCCGCTAAGAACCTCAAGATGCCTGGCGTCTACTA
TGTGGACTACAGACTGGAAAGAATCAAGGAGGCCAACAACGAGACCTACGTCGAGCAGCACGAGGTGGCA
GTGGCCAGATACTGCGACCTCCCTAGCAAACTGGGGCACAAACTTAATTAAGCGGCCGCGACTCTAGATC
ATAATCAGCCATACCACATTTGTAGAGGTTTTACTTGCTTTAAAAAACCTCCCACACCTCCCCCTGAACC
TGAAACATAAAATGAATGCAATTGTTGTTGTTAACTTGTTTATTGCAGCTTATAATGGTTACAAATAAAG
CAATAGCATCACAAATTTCACAAATAAAGCATTTTTTTCACTGCATTCTAGTTGTGGTTTGTCCAAACTC
ATCAATGTATCTTAAGGCGTAAATTGTAAGCGTTAATATTTTGTTAAAATTCGCGTTAAATTTTTGTTAA
ATCAGCTCATTTTTTAACCAATAGGCCGAAATCGGCAAAATCCCTTATAAATCAAAAGAATAGACCGAGA
TAGGGT
[37 nt withheld, positions 2877-2913]
AAAGAACGTGGACTCCAACGTCAAAGG
[49 nt withheld, positions 2941-2989]
T
[91 nt withheld, positions 2991-3081]
G
[124 nt withheld, positions 3083-3206]
CAGGTGGCACTTTTCGGGGAAATGTGCGCGGAACCCCTATTTGTTTATTTTTCTAAATACATTCAAATAT
GTATCCGCTCATGAGACAATAACCCTGATAAATGCTTCAATAATATTGAAAAAGGAAGAGTCCTGAGGCG
GAAAGAACCAGCTGTGGAATGTGTGTCAGTTAGGGTGTGGAAAGTCCCCAGGCTCCCCAGCAGGCAGAAG
TATGCAAAGCATGCATCTCAATTAGTCAGCAACCAGGTGTGGAAAGTCCCCAGGCTCCCCAGCAGGCAGA
AGTATGCAAAGCATGCATCTCAATTAGTCAGCAACCATAGTCCCGCCCCTAACTCCGCCCATCCCGCCCC
TAACTCCGCCCAGTTCCGCCCATTCTCCGCCCCATGGCTGACTAATTTTTTTTATTTATGCAGAGGCCGA
GGCCGCCTCGGCCTCTGAGCTATTCCAGAAGTAGTGAGGAGGCTTTTTTGGAGGCCTAGGCTTTTGCAAA
GATCGATCAAGAGACAGGATGAGGATCGTTTCGCATGATTGAACAAGATGGATTGCACGCAGGTTCTCCG
GCCGCTTGGGTGGAGAGGCTATTCGGCTATGACTGGGCACAACAGACAATCGGCTGCTCTGATGCCGCCG
TGTTCCGGCTGTCAGCGCAGGGGCGCCCGGTTCTTTTTGTCAAGACCGACCTGTCCGGTGCCCTGAATGA
ACTGCAAGACGAGGCAGCGCGGCTATCGTGGCTGGCCACGACGGGCGTTCCTTGCGCAGCTGTGCTCGAC
GTTGTCACTGAAGCGGGAAGGGACTGGCTGCTATTGGGCGAAGTGCCGGGGCAGGATCTCCTGTCATCTC
ACCTTGCTCCTGCCGAGAAAGTATCCATCATGGCTGATGCAATGCGGCGGCTGCATACGCTTGATCCGGC
TACCTGCCCATTCGACCACCAAGCGAAACATCGCATCGAGCGAGCACGTACTCGGATGGAAGCCGGTCTT
GTCGATCAGGATGATCTGGACGAAGAGCATCAGGGGCTCGCGCCAGCCGAACTGTTCGCCAGGCTCAAGG
CGAGCATGCCCGACGGCGAGGATCTCGTCGTGACCCATGGCGATGCCTGCTTGCCGAATATCATGGTGGA
AAATGGCCGCTTTTCTGGATTCATCGACTGTGGCCGGCTGGGTGTGGCGGACCGCTATCAGGACATAGCG
TTGGCTACCCGTGATATTGCTGAAGAGCTTGGCGGCGAATGGGCTGACCGCTTCCTCGTGCTTTACGGTA
TCGCCGCTCCCGATTCGCAGCGCATCGCCTTCTATCGCCTTCTTGACGAGTTCTTCTGAGCGGGACTCTG
GGGTTCGAAATGACCGACCAAGCGACGCCCAACCTGCCATCACGAGATTTCGATTCCACCGCCGCCTTCT
ATGAAAGGTTGGGCTTCGGAATCGTTTTCCGGGACGCCGGCTGGATGATCCTCCAGCGCGGGGATCTCAT
GCTGGAGTTCTTCGCCCACCCTAGGGGGAGGCTAACTGAAACACGGAAGGAGACAATACCGGAAGGAACC
CGCGCTATGACGGCAATAAAAAGACAGAATAAAACGCACGGTGTTGGGTCGTTTGTTCATAAACGCGGGG
TTCGGTCCCAGGGCTGGCACTCTGTCGATACCCCACCGAGACCCCATTGGGGCCAATACGCCCGCGTTTC
TTCCTTTTCCCCACCCCACCCCCCAAGTTCGGGTGAAGGCCCAGGGCTCGCAGCCAACGTCGGGGCGGCA
GGCCCTGCCATAGCCTCAGGTTACTCATATATACTTTAGATTGATTTAAAACTTCATTTTTAATTTAAAA
GGATCTAGGTGAAGATCCTTTTTGATAATCTCATGACCAAAATCCCTTAACGTGAGTTTTCGTTCCACTG
AGCGTCAGACCCCGTAGAAAAGATCAAAGGATCTTCTTGAGATCCTTTTTTTCTGCGCGTAATCTGCTGC
TTGCAAACAAAAAAACCACCGCTACCAGCGGTGGTTTGTTTGCCGGATCAAGAGCTACCAACTCTTTTTC
CGAAGGTAACTGGCTTCAGCAGAGCGCAGATACCAAATACTGTCCTTCTAGTGTAGCCGTAGTTAGGCCA
CCACTTCAAGAACTCTGTAGCACCGCCTACATACCTCGCTCTGCTAATCCTGTTACCAGTGGCTGCTGCC
AGTGGCGATAAGTCGTGTCTTACCGGGTTGGACTCAAGACGATAGTTACCGGATAAGGCGCAGCGGTCGG
GCTGAACGGGGGGTTCGTGCACACAGCCCAGCTTGGAGCGAACGACCTACACCGAACTGAGATACCTACA
GCGTGAGCTATGAGAAAGCGCCACGCTTCCCGAAGGGAGAAAGGCGGACAGGTATCCGGTAAGCGGCAGG
GTCGGAACAGGAGAGCGCACGAGGGAGCTTCCAGGGGGAAACGCCTGGTATCTTTATAGTCCTGTCGGGT
TTCGCCACCTCTGACTTGAGCGTCGATTTTTGTGATGCTCGTCAGGGGGGCGGAGCCTATGGAAAAACGC
CAGCAACGCGGCCTTTTTACGGTTCCTGGCCTTTTGCTGGCCTTTTGCTCACATGTTCTTTCCTGCGTTA
TCCCCTGATTCTGTGGATAACCGTATTACCGCCATGCAT
Features (pLannotate 1.2.2; 16 found; start..end, strand, type, name):
     61..364     +  enhancer       CMV enhancer: human cytomegalovirus immediate early enhancer
    365..568     +  promoter       CMV promoter: human cytomegalovirus (CMV) immediate early promoter
    606..1313    +  CDS            mCherry: mCherry is a basic (constitutively fluorescent) red fluorescent protein published in 2004, derived from Discosoma sp.. It is reported to be a very rapidly-maturing monomer with low acid sensitivity.
   1311..1763    +  CDS            APOB (fragment): APOB_HUMAN - Experimental evidence at protein level: Swiss-Prot protein existence level 1. Apolipoprotein B is a major protein constituent of chylomicrons (apo B-48), LDL (apo B-100) and VLDL (apo B-100). Apo B- 100 functions as a recognition signal for the cellular binding and internalization of LDL particles by the apoB/E receptor. From Homo sapiens (Human).
   1762..1798    +  misc_feature   MCS (fragment): multiple cloning site
   1800..2498    +  CDS            TagBFP: TagBFP is a basic (constitutively fluorescent) blue fluorescent protein published in 2008, derived from Entacmaea quadricolor. It is reported to be a very rapidly-maturing monomer with very low acid sensitivity.
   2517..2600    +  CDS            large T antigen (fragment): large T antigen from SV40 (simian virus 40)
   2623..2744    +  polyA_signal   SV40 poly(A) signal: SV40 polyadenylation signal
   2778..3206    -  rep_origin     f1 ori (sequence partly withheld): f1 bacteriophage origin of replication; arrow indicates direction of (+) strand synthesis
   3233..3337    +  promoter       AmpR promoter: bla
   3339..3696    +  promoter       SV40 promoter: SV40 enhancer and early promoter
   3731..4525    +  CDS            NeoR/KanR: aminoglycoside phosphotransferase from Tn5; aph(3')-II (or nptII); confers resistance to neomycin, kanamycin, and G418 (Geneticin®)
   4546..4698    +  CDS            ble (fragment): BLE_KLEPN - Experimental evidence at protein level: Swiss-Prot protein existence level 1. Binding protein with a strong affinity to the bleomycin family of antibiotics. Binds to CL990; an antimitotic-antibiotic compound. From Klebsiella pneumoniae.
   4757..4804    +  polyA_signal   HSV TK poly(A) signal: herpes simplex virus thymidine kinase polyadenylation signal (Cole and Stacy, 1985)
   4895..4911    -  polyA_signal   bGH poly(A) signal (fragment): bovine growth hormone polyadenylation signal
   5133..5721    +  rep_origin     ori: high-copy-number ColE1/pMB1/pBR322/pUC origin of replication
