>Addgene plasmid #129383 | pEGFP-N1-mCherry-ApoB-TagBFP | addgene full sequence | sequence record 254328 | Addgene NGS Result
CGTTACATAACTTACGGTAAATGGCCCGCCTGGCTGACCGCCCAACGACCCCCGCCCATTGACGTCAATA
ATGACGTATGTTCCCATAGTAACGCCAATAGGGACTTTCCATTGACGTCAATGGGTGGAGTATTTACGGT
AAACTGCCCACTTGGCAGTACATCAAGTGTATCATATGCCAAGTACGCCCCCTATTGACGTCAATGACGG
TAAATGGCCCGCCTGGCATTATGCCCAGTACATGACCTTATGGGACTTTCCTACTTGGCAGTACATCTAC
GTATTAGTCATCGCTATTACCATGGTGATGCGGTTTTGGCAGTACATCAATGGGCGTGGATAGCGGTTTG
ACTCACGGGGATTTCCAAGTCTCCACCCCATTGACGTCAATGGGAGTTTGTTTTGGCACCAAAATCAACG
GGACTTTCCAAAATGTCGTAACAACTCCGCCCCATTGACGCAAATGGGCGGTAGGCGTGTACGGTGGGAG
GTCTATATAAGCAGAGCTGGTTTAGTGAACCGTCAGATCCGCTAGCGGATTCACCATGGTGAGCAAGGGC
GAGGAGGATAACATGGCCATCATCAAGGAGTTCATGCGCTTCAAGGTGCACATGGAGGGCTCCGTGAACG
GCCACGAGTTCGAGATCGAGGGCGAGGGCGAGGGCCGCCCCTACGAGGGCACCCAGACCGCCAAGCTGAA
GGTGACCAAGGGTGGCCCCCTGCCCTTCGCCTGGGACATCCTGTCCCCTCAGTTCATGTACGGCTCCAAG
GCCTACGTGAAGCACCCCGCCGACATCCCCGACTACTTGAAGCTGTCCTTCCCCGAGGGCTTCAAGTGGG
AGCGCGTGATGAACTTCGAGGACGGCGGCGTGGTGACCGTGACCCAGGACTCCTCCCTGCAGGACGGCGA
GTTCATCTACAAGGTGAAGCTGCGCGGCACCAACTTCCCCTCCGACGGCCCCGTAATGCAGAAGAAGACC
ATGGGCTGGGAGGCCTCCTCCGAGCGGATGTACCCCGAGGACGGCGCCCTGAAGGGCGAGATCAAGCAGA
GGCTGAAGCTGAAGGACGGCGGCCACTACGACGCTGAGGTCAAGACCACCTACAAGGCCAAGAAGCCCGT
GCAGCTGCCCGGCGCCTACAACGTCAACATCAAGTTGGACATCACCTCCCACAACGAGGACTACACCATC
GTGGAACAGTACGAACGCGCCGAGGGCCGCCACTCCACCGGCGGCATGGACGAGCTGTACAAGAAGCTTA
CCATGGCCAAGGAGAAACTGACTGCTCTCACAAAAAAGTATAGAATTACAGAAAATGATATACAAATTGC
ATTAGATGATGCCAAAATCAACTTTAATGAAAAACTATCTCAACTGCAGACATATATGATACAATTTGAT
CAGTATATTAAAGATAGTTATGATTTACATGATTTGAAAATAGCTATTGCTAATATTATTGATGAAATCA
TTGAAAAATTAAAAAGTCTTGATGAGCACTATCATATCCGTGTAAATTTAGTAAAAACAATCCATGATCT
ACATTTGTTTATTGAAAATATTGATTTTAACAAAAGTGGAAGTAGTACTGCATCCTGGATTCAAAATGTG
GATACTAAGTACCAAATCAGAATCCAGATACAAGAAAAACTGCAGCAGCTTAAGAGACACATACAGAATA
TAGACATCCAGCACCTAGCTGGAATTCTGCAGTCGACGGTACCGCGGGCCCGGGATCCAATGAGCGAGCT
GATTAAGGAGAACATGCACATGAAGCTGTACATGGAGGGCACCGTGGACAACCATCACTTCAAGTGCACA
TCCGAGGGCGAAGGCAAGCCCTACGAGGGCACCCAGACCATGAGAATCAAGGTGGTCGAGGGCGGCCCTC
TCCCCTTCGCCTTCGACATCCTGGCTACTAGCTTCCTCTACGGCAGCAAGACCTTCATCAACCACACCCA
GGGCATCCCCGACTTCTTCAAGCAGTCCTTCCCTGAGGGCTTCACATGGGAGAGAGTCACCACATACGAA
GACGGGGGCGTGCTGACCGCTACCCAGGACACCAGCCTCCAGGACGGCTGCCTCATCTACAACGTCAAGA
TCAGAGGGGTGAACTTCACATCCAACGGCCCTGTGATGCAGAAGAAAACACTCGGCTGGGAGGCCTTCAC
CGAGACGCTGTACCCCGCTGACGGCGGCCTGGAAGGCAGAAACGACATGGCCCTGAAGCTCGTGGGCGGG
AGCCATCTGATCGCAAACATCAAGACCACATATAGATCCAAGAAACCCGCTAAGAACCTCAAGATGCCTG
GCGTCTACTATGTGGACTACAGACTGGAAAGAATCAAGGAGGCCAACAACGAGACCTACGTCGAGCAGCA
CGAGGTGGCAGTGGCCAGATACTGCGACCTCCCTAGCAAACTGGGGCACAAACTTAATTAAGCGGCCGCG
ACTCTAGATCATAATCAGCCATACCACATTTGTAGAGGTTTTACTTGCTTTAAAAAACCTCCCACACCTC
CCCCTGAACCTGAAACATAAAATGAATGCAATTGTTGTTGTTAACTTGTTTATTGCAGCTTATAATGGTT
ACAAATAAAGCAATAGCATCACAAATTTCACAAATAAAGCATTTTTTTCACTGCATTCTAGTTGTGGTTT
GTCCAAACTCATCAATGTATCTTAAGGCGTAAATTGTAAGCGTTAATATTTTGTTAAAATTCGCGTTAAA
TTTTTGTTAAATCAGCTCATTTTTTAACCAATAGGCCGAAATCGGCAAAATCCCTTATAAATCAAAAGAA
TAGACCGAGATAGGGT
[37 nt withheld, positions 2817-2853]
AAAGAACGTGGACTCCAACGTCAAAGG
[49 nt withheld, positions 2881-2929]
T
[91 nt withheld, positions 2931-3021]
G
[124 nt withheld, positions 3023-3146]
CAGGTGGCACTTTTCGGGGAAATGTGCGCGGAACCCCTATTTGTTTATTTTTCTAAATACATTCAAATAT
GTATCCGCTCATGAGACAATAACCCTGATAAATGCTTCAATAATATTGAAAAAGGAAGAGTCCTGAGGCG
GAAAGAACCAGCTGTGGAATGTGTGTCAGTTAGGGTGTGGAAAGTCCCCAGGCTCCCCAGCAGGCAGAAG
TATGCAAAGCATGCATCTCAATTAGTCAGCAACCAGGTGTGGAAAGTCCCCAGGCTCCCCAGCAGGCAGA
AGTATGCAAAGCATGCATCTCAATTAGTCAGCAACCATAGTCCCGCCCCTAACTCCGCCCATCCCGCCCC
TAACTCCGCCCCATGGCTGACTAATTTTTTTTATTTATGCAGAGGCCGAGGCCGCCTCGGCCTCTGAGCT
ATTCCAGAAGTAGTGAGGAGGCTTTTTTGGAGGCCTAGGCTTTTGCAAAGATCGATCAAGAGACAGGATG
AGGATCGTTTCGCATGATTGAACAAGATGGATTGCACGCAGGTTCTCCGGCCGCTTGGGTGGAGAGGCTA
TTCGGCTATGACTGGGCACAACAGACAATCGGCTGCTCTGATGCCGCCGTGTTCCGGCTGTCAGCGCAGG
GGCGCCCGGTTCTTTTTGTCAAGACCGACCTGTCCGGTGCCCTGAATGAACTGCAAGACGAGGCAGCGCG
GCTATCGTGGCTGGCCACGACGGGCGTTCCTTGCGCAGCTGTGCTCGACGTTGTCACTGAAGCGGGAAGG
GACTGGCTGCTATTGGGCGAAGTGCCGGGGCAGGATCTCCTGTCATCTCACCTTGCTCCTGCCGAGAAAG
TATCCATCATGGCTGATGCAATGCGGCGGCTGCATACGCTTGATCCGGCTACCTGCCCATTCGACCACCA
AGCGAAACATCGCATCGAGCGAGCACGTACTCGGATGGAAGCCGGTCTTGTCGATCAGGATGATCTGGAC
GAAGAGCATCAGGGGCTCGCGCCAGCCGAACTGTTCGCCAGGCTCAAGGCGAGCATGCCCGACGGCGAGG
ATCTCGTCGTGACCCATGGCGATGCCTGCTTGCCGAATATCATGGTGGAAAATGGCCGCTTTTCTGGATT
CATCGACTGTGGCCGGCTGGGTGTGGCGGACCGCTATCAGGACATAGCGTTGGCTACCCGTGATATTGCT
GAAGAGCTTGGCGGCGAATGGGCTGACCGCTTCCTCGTGCTTTACGGTATCGCCGCTCCCGATTCGCAGC
GCATCGCCTTCTATCGCCTTCTTGACGAGTTCTTCTGAGCGGGACTCTGGGGTTCGAAATGACCGACCAA
GCGACGCCCAACCTGCCATCACGAGATTTCGATTCCACCGCCGCCTTCTATGAAAGGTTGGGCTTCGGAA
TCGTTTTCCGGGACGCCGGCTGGATGATCCTCCAGCGCGGGGATCTCATGCTGGAGTTCTTCGCCCACCC
TAGGGGGAGGCTAACTGAAACACGGAAGGAGACAATACCGGAAGGAACCCGCGCTATGACGGCAATAAAA
AGACAGAATAAAACGCACGGTGTTGGGTCGTTTGTTCATAAACGCGGGGTTCGGTCCCAGGGCTGGCACT
CTGTCGATACCCCACCGAGACCCCATTGGGGCCAATACGCCCGCGTTTCTTCCTTTTCCCCACCCCACCC
CCCAAGTTCGGGTGAAGGCCCAGGGCTCGCAGCCAACGTCGGGGCGGCAGGCCCTGCCATAGCCTCAGGT
TACTCATATATACTTTAGATTGATTTAAAACTTCATTTTTAATTTAAAAGGATCTAGGTGAAGATCCTTT
TTGATAATCTCATGACCAAAATCCCTTAACGTGAGTTTTCGTTCCACTGAGCGTCAGACCCCGTAGAAAA
GATCAAAGGATCTTCTTGAGATCCTTTTTTTCTGCGCGTAATCTGCTGCTTGCAAACAAAAAAACCACCG
CTACCAGCGGTGGTTTGTTTGCCGGATCAAGAGCTACCAACTCTTTTTCCGAAGGTAACTGGCTTCAGCA
GAGCGCAGATACCAAATACTGTTCTTCTAGTGTAGCCGTAGTTAGGCCACCACTTCAAGAACTCTGTAGC
ACCGCCTACATACCTCGCTCTGCTAATCCTGTTACCAGTGGCTGCTGCCAGTGGCGATAAGTCGTGTCTT
ACCGGGTTGGACTCAAGACGATAGTTACCGGATAAGGCGCAGCGGTCGGGCTGAACGGGGGGTTCGTGCA
CACAGCCCAGCTTGGAGCGAACGACCTACACCGAACTGAGATACCTACAGCGTGAGCTATGAGAAAGCGC
CACGCTTCCCGAAGGGAGAAAGGCGGACAGGTATCCGGTAAGCGGCAGGGTCGGAACAGGAGAGCGCACG
AGGGAGCTTCCAGGGGGAAACGCCTGGTATCTTTATAGTCCTGTCGGGTTTCGCCACCTCTGACTTGAGC
GTCGATTTTTGTGATGCTCGTCAGGGGGGCGGAGCCTATGGAAAAACGCCAGCAACGCGGCCTTTTTACG
GTTCCTGGCCTTTTGCTGGCCTTTTGCTCACATGTTCTTTCCTGCGTTATCCCCTGATTCTGTGGATAAC
CGTATTACCGCCATGCATTAGTTATTAATAGTAATCAATTACGGGGTCATTAGTTCATAGCCCATATATG
GAGTTCCG
Features (pLannotate 1.2.2; 19 found; start..end, strand, type, name):
      1..304     +  enhancer       CMV enhancer: human cytomegalovirus immediate early enhancer
    305..508     +  promoter       CMV promoter: human cytomegalovirus (CMV) immediate early promoter
    546..1253    +  CDS            mCherry: mCherry is a basic (constitutively fluorescent) red fluorescent protein published in 2004, derived from Discosoma sp.. It is reported to be a very rapidly-maturing monomer with low acid sensitivity.
   1251..1703    +  CDS            APOB (fragment): APOB_HUMAN - Experimental evidence at protein level: Swiss-Prot protein existence level 1. Apolipoprotein B is a major protein constituent of chylomicrons (apo B-48), LDL (apo B-100) and VLDL (apo B-100). Apo B- 100 functions as a recognition signal for the cellular binding and internalization of LDL particles by the apoB/E receptor. From Homo sapiens (Human).
   1702..1738    +  misc_feature   MCS (fragment): multiple cloning site
   1740..2438    +  CDS            TagBFP: TagBFP is a basic (constitutively fluorescent) blue fluorescent protein published in 2008, derived from Entacmaea quadricolor. It is reported to be a very rapidly-maturing monomer with very low acid sensitivity.
   2457..2540    +  CDS            large T antigen (fragment): large T antigen from SV40 (simian virus 40)
   2563..2684    +  polyA_signal   SV40 poly(A) signal: SV40 polyadenylation signal
   2718..3146    -  rep_origin     f1 ori (sequence partly withheld): f1 bacteriophage origin of replication; arrow indicates direction of (+) strand synthesis
   3173..3277    +  promoter       AmpR promoter: bla
   3320..3391    +  promoter       SV40 promoter (fragment): SV40 enhancer and early promoter
   3392..3463    +  promoter       SV40 promoter (fragment): SV40 enhancer and early promoter
   3467..3601    +  rep_origin     SV40 ori: SV40 origin of replication
   3650..4444    +  CDS            NeoR/KanR: aminoglycoside phosphotransferase from Tn5; aph(3')-II (or nptII); confers resistance to neomycin, kanamycin, and G418 (Geneticin®)
   4465..4617    +  CDS            ble (fragment): BLE_KLEPN - Experimental evidence at protein level: Swiss-Prot protein existence level 1. Binding protein with a strong affinity to the bleomycin family of antibiotics. Binds to CL990; an antimitotic-antibiotic compound. From Klebsiella pneumoniae.
   4676..4723    +  polyA_signal   HSV TK poly(A) signal: herpes simplex virus thymidine kinase polyadenylation signal (Cole and Stacy, 1985)
   4814..4830    -  polyA_signal   bGH poly(A) signal (fragment): bovine growth hormone polyadenylation signal
   5052..5640    +  rep_origin     ori: high-copy-number ColE1/pMB1/pBR322/pUC origin of replication
   5755..5814    +  enhancer       CMV enhancer (fragment): human cytomegalovirus immediate early enhancer
