[The description below was written by a language model from this plasmid's Addgene catalogue record and pLannotate feature annotations shown in this document.]
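Description:
pEGFP-N1-mCherry-ApoB-TagBFP is a mammalian expression plasmid built on the Clontech pEGFP-N1 backbone that serves as a live-cell fluorescent reporter of APOBEC1-mediated RNA editing. The original EGFP has been replaced, between the NheI and NotI sites, by a synthetic insert of about 1.9 kb. In this insert a single open reading frame joins mCherry, a fragment of human apolipoprotein B carrying the natural APOBEC1 editing target, a short remnant of multiple cloning site, and TagBFP. Transcription is driven by the CMV immediate early enhancer and promoter and terminated by the SV40 polyadenylation signal.

Without editing, translation runs through the ApoB segment and cells show both red and blue fluorescence. When APOBEC1 is present, the CAA codon in the ApoB portion of the transcript is deaminated to a UAA stop codon, so translation ends before TagBFP and blue signal is lost while mCherry remains. mCherry can therefore mark cells expressing the reporter, and the loss of blue relative to red gives a readout of editing activity.

The plasmid is propagated at high copy in E. coli from a pUC-type ColE1 origin, and an f1 origin is also present. A single Tn5 NeoR/KanR gene provides kanamycin selection in bacteria through the bla promoter. The same gene provides G418 selection in mammalian cells through the SV40 early promoter, which includes the SV40 origin, with an HSV TK polyadenylation signal downstream. The depositor sequence (5,835 bp) and the repository sequencing result (5,814 nt) show the same feature layout. They differ slightly in length, with the SV40 promoter annotated as fragments in the sequencing result.
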