Addgene plasmid #129383: pEGFP-N1-mCherry-ApoB-TagBFP
Purpose: Plasmid bearing the editing target of APOBEC1 fused between the mCherry and the Tag-BFP one. In presence of APOBEC1, the CAA codon in ApoB is edited to a Stop codon (UAA), leading to loss of Tag-BFP
Depositing lab: Silvestro Conticello. Depositing organization: Institute for Cancer Research, Prevention and Clinical network (ISPRO). Publication: Live-Cell Quantification of APOBEC1-Mediated RNA Editing: A Comparison of RNA Editing Assays. Chieca M, Torrini S, Conticello SG. Methods Mol Biol. 2021;2181:69-81. doi: 10.1007/978-1-0716-0787-9_5. PubMed 32729075.
Backbone
  Vector backbone: pEGFP-N1
  Backbone manufacturer: Clontech
  Backbone size w/o insert (bp): 3939
  Total vector size (bp): 5835
  Vector type: Mammalian Expression
  Selectable markers: Neomycin (select with G418)
Growth in bacteria
  Bacterial resistance: Kanamycin, 50 μg/mL
  Growth temperature: 37°C
  Growth strain: DH5alpha
  Copy number: High Copy
Gene/Insert
  Gene/Insert name: mCherry-ApoB-Tag-BFP
  Species: Synthetic
  Insert size (bp): 1896
  Promoter: CMV promoter
  Cloning method: Restriction Enzyme; 5′ cloning site NheI (not destroyed); 3′ cloning site NotI (not destroyed)
  Sequencing primers: 5′ CGTGTACGGTGGGAGGTCTA; 3′ TTCAGGTTCAGGGGGAGGTG
Terms and licenses: Academic/Nonprofit Terms; Industry Terms: Not Available to Industry
How to cite: pEGFP-N1-mCherry-ApoB-TagBFP was a gift from Silvestro Conticello (Addgene plasmid # 129383 ; http://n2t.net/addgene:129383 ; RRID:Addgene_129383)
